Addgene plasmid #55255: mTagBFP-C-Src-7
Purpose: Localization: Membrane/Vesicles, Excitation: 399, Emission: 456
Depositing lab: Michael Davidson.
Backbone
  Vector backbone: mTagBFP
  Backbone size w/o insert (bp): 4750
  Vector type: Mammalian Expression
  Selectable markers: Neomycin (select with G418)
Growth in bacteria
  Bacterial resistance: Kanamycin, 50 μg/mL
  Growth temperature: 37°C
  Growth strain: DH5alpha
  Copy number: High Copy
Gene/Insert
  Gene/Insert name: C-Src (alt name: XM_001232484.1)
  Species: G. gallus (chicken)
  Promoter: CMV
  Tag / fusion protein: mTagBFP (C terminal on backbone)
  Cloning method: Unknown
  Sequencing primers: 5′ CMV-F; 3′ SV40pA-R
Terms and licenses: Academic/Nonprofit Terms; Industry Terms
Depositor comments: . Excitation = 399; Emission = 456
How to cite: mTagBFP-C-Src-7 was a gift from Michael Davidson (Addgene plasmid # 55255)
