[The description below was written by a language model from this plasmid's Addgene catalogue record.]
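Description:
mTagBFP-C-Src-7 is a mammalian expression plasmid that encodes a fluorescent fusion of chicken (Gallus gallus) c-Src, a non-receptor tyrosine kinase, with the blue fluorescent protein mTagBFP. It is built on an mTagBFP backbone of about 4.75 kb (size without insert). The fusion is transcribed from the CMV promoter, a strong constitutive viral promoter widely used in cultured mammalian cells. The record lists the mTagBFP tag as C-terminal on the backbone, so the Src coding sequence sits upstream and the fluorescent protein follows it. This arrangement leaves the N-terminus of Src free, which is the region generally responsible for its lipid modification and membrane association. The use of an SV40 polyA reverse sequencing primer suggests that an SV40 polyadenylation signal lies downstream of the fusion, although no feature table is provided to confirm this or to give the linker between the two proteins. The cloning method is recorded as unknown.

In bacteria the plasmid is maintained at high copy number under kanamycin selection. A neomycin resistance marker allows G418 selection of stably transfected mammalian cells. The origin of replication is not stated in the record.

The stated purpose is as a localization marker for membranes and vesicles. mTagBFP is excited at 399 nm and emits at 456 nm, so the fusion can be imaged in the blue channel. This makes the construct suited to live- or fixed-cell fluorescence microscopy of Src distribution, and to multicolour imaging alongside green or red fluorescent fusions.
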