>Addgene plasmid #55255 | mTagBFP-C-Src-7 | depositor partial sequence | sequence record 85660 | insert sequence
GACGTCAGATCCGCTAGCGCTACCGGACTCAGATCTCGAGCTCAAGCTTCGAATTCATGGGGAGCAGCAA
GAGCAAGCCCAAGGACCCCAGCCAGCGCCGGCGCAGCCTGGAGCCACCCGACAGCACCCACCACGGGGGA
TTCCCAGCCTCGCAGACCCCCAACAAGACAGCAGCCCCCGACACGCACCGCACCCCCAGCCGCTCCTTTG
GGACCGTGGCCACCGAGCCCAAGCTCTTCGGGGGCTTCAACACTTCTGACACCGTCACGTCGCCGCAGCG
TGCCGGGGCACTGGCTGGCGGCGTCACCACTTTCGTGGCTCTCTATGACTACGAGTCCCGGACTGAAACG
GACTTGTCCTTCAAGAAAGGAGAACGCCTGCAGATTGTCAACAACACGGAAGGTGACTGGTGGCTGGCTC
ATTCCCTCACTACAGGACAGACGGGCTACATCCCCAGTAACTATGTCGCGCCCTCAGACTCCATCCAGGC
TGAAGAGTGGTACTTTGGGAAGATCACTCGTCGGGAGTCCGAGCGGCTGCTGCTCAACCCCGAAAACCCC
CGGGGAACCTTCTTGGTCCGGGAGAGCGAGACGACAAAAGGTGCCTATTGCCTCTCCGTTTCTGACTTTG
ACAACGCCAAGGGGCTCAATGTGAAGCACTACAAGATCCGCAAGCTGGACAGCGGCGGCTTCTACATCAC
CTCACGCACACAGTTCAGCAGCCTGCAGCAGCTGGTGGCCTACTACTCCAAACATGCTGATGGCTTGTGC
CACCGCCTGACCAACGTCTGCCCCACGTCCAAGCCCCAGACCCAGGGACTCGCCAAGGACGCGTGGGAAA
TCCCCCGGGAGTCGCTGCGGCTGGAGGTGAAGCTGGGGCAGGGCTGCTTTGGAGAGGTCTGGATGGGGAC
CTGGAACGGCACCACCAGAGTGGCCATAAAGACTCTGAAGCCCGGCACCATGTCCCCGGAGGCCTTCCTG
CAGGAAGCCCAAGTGATGAAGAAGCTCCGGCATGAGAAGCTGGTTCAGCTGTACGCAGTGGTGTCGGAAG
AGCCCATCTACATCGTCACTGAGTACATGAGCAAGGGGAGCCTCCTGGATTTCCTGAAGGGAGAGATGGG
CAAGTACCTGCGGCTGCCACAGCTCGTCGATATGGCTGCTCAGATTGCATCCGGCATGGCCTATGTGGAG
AGGATGAACTACGTGCACCGAGACCTGCGGGCGGCCAACATCCTGGTGGGGGAGAACCTGGTGTGCAAGG
TGGCTGACTTTGGGCTGGCACGCCTCATCGAGGACAACGAGTACACAGCACGGCAAGGTGCCAAGTTCCC
CATCAAGTGGACAGCCCCCGAGGCAGCCCTCTATGGCCGGTTCACCATCAAGTCGGATGTCTGGTCCTTC
GGCATCCTGCTGACTGAGCTGACCACCAAGGGCCGGGTGCCATACCCAGGGATGGTCAACAGGGAGGTGC
TGGACCAGGTGGAGAGGGGCTACCGCATGCCCTGCCCGCCCGAGTGCCCCGAGTCGCTGCATGACCTCAT
GTGCCAGTGCTGGCGGAAGGACCCTGAGGAGCGGCCCACTTTTGAGTACCTGCAGGCCTTCCTGGAGGAC
TACTTCACCTCGACAGAGCCCCAGTACCAGCCTGGAGAGAACCTACGGGATCCACCGGTCGCCACCATGA
GCGAGCTGATTAAGGAGAACATGCACATGAAGCTGTACATGGAGGGCACCGTGGACAACCATCACTTCAA
GTGCACATCCGAGGGCGAAGGCAAGCCCTACGAGGGCACCCAGACCATGAGAATCAAGGTGGTCGAGGGC
GGCCCTCTCCCCTTCGCCTTCGACATCCTGGCTACTAGCTTCCTCTACGGCAGCAAGACCTTCATCAACC
ACACCCAGGGCATCCCCGACTTCTTCAAGCAGTCCTTCCCTGAGGGCTTCACATGGGAGAGAGTCACCAC
ATACGAAGACGGGGGCGTGCTGACCGCTACCCAGGACACCAGCCTCCAGGACGGCTGCCTCATCTACAAC
GTCAAGATCAGAGGGGTGAACTTCACATCCAACGGCCCTGTGATGCAGAAGAAAACACTCGGCTGGGAGG
CCTTCACCGAGACGCTGTACCCCGCTGACGGCGGCCTGGAAGGCAGAAACGACATGGCCCTGAAGCTCGT
GGGCGGGAGCCATCTGATCGCAAACATCAAGACCACATATAGATCCAAGAAACCCGCTAAGAACCTCAAG
ATGCCTGGCGTCTACTATGTGGACTACAGACTGGAAAGAATCAAGGAGGCCAACAACGAGACCTACGTCG
AGCAGCACGAGGTGGCAGTGGCCAGATACTGCGACCTCCCTAGCAAACTGGGGCACAAGCTTAATTAAAG
CGGCCGCGACTCTAGATCATAATCAGCCATACCA
