>Addgene plasmid #55255 | mTagBFP-C-Src-7 | addgene partial sequence | sequence record 101905 | mTagBFP-R 5'-gtgccctccatgtacagctt-3'
TGGTGGCGACCGGTGGATCCCGTAGGTTCTCTCCAGGCTGGTACTGGGGCTCTGTCGAGGTGAAGTAGTC
CTCCAGGAAGGCCTGCAGGTACTCAAAAGTGGGCCGCTCCTCAGGGTCCTTCCGCCAGCACTGGCACATG
AGGTCATGCAGCGACTCGGGGCACTCGGGCGGGCAGGGCATGCGGTAGCCCCTCTCCACCTGGTCCAGCA
CCTCCCTGTTGACCATCCCTGGGTATGGCACCCGGCCCTTGGTGGTCAGCTCAGTCAGCAGGATGCCGAA
GGACCAGACATCCGACTTGATGGTGAACCGGCCATAGAGGGCTGCCTCGGGGGCTGTCCACTTGATGGGG
AACTTGGCACCTTGCCGTGCTGTGTACTCGTTGTCCTCGATGAGGCGTGCCAGCCCAAAGTCAGCCACCT
TGCACACCAGGTTCTCCCCCACCAGGATGTTGGCCGCCCGCAGGTCTCGGTGCACGTAGTTCATCCTCTC
CACATAGGCCATGCCGGATGCAATCTGAGCAGCCATATCGACGAGCTGTGGCAGCCGCAGGTACTTGCCC
ATCTCTCCCTTCAGGAAATCCAGGAGGCTCCCCTTGCTCATGTACTCAGTGACGATGTAGATGGGCTCTT
CCGACACCACTGCGTACAGCTGAACCAGCTTCTCATGCCGGAGCTTCTTCATCACTTGGGCTTCCTGCAG
GAAGGCCTCCGGGGACATGGTGCCGGGCTTCAGAGTCTTTATGGCCACTCTGGTGGTGCCGTTCCAGGTC
CCCATCCAGACCTCTCCAAAGCAGCCCTGCCCCAGCTTCACCTCCAGCCGCAGCGACTCCCGG
